>Addgene plasmid #157761 | pmCherry N1 TOMM20 | addgene full sequence | sequence record 310851 | Addgene NGS Result
CGTTACATAACTTACGGTAAATGGCCCGCCTGGCTGACCGCCCAACGACCCCCGCCCATTGACGTCAATA
ATGACGTATGTTCCCATAGTAACGCCAATAGGGACTTTCCATTGACGTCAATGGGTGGAGTATTTACGGT
AAACTGCCCACTTGGCAGTACATCAAGTGTATCATATGCCAAGTACGCCCCCTATTGACGTCAATGACGG
TAAATGGCCCGCCTGGCATTATGCCCAGTACATGACCTTATGGGACTTTCCTACTTGGCAGTACATCTAC
GTATTAGTCATCGCTATTACCATGGTGATGCGGTTTTGGCAGTACATCAATGGGCGTGGATAGCGGTTTG
ACTCACGGGGATTTCCAAGTCTCCACCCCATTGACGTCAATGGGAGTTTGTTTTGGCACCAAAATCAACG
GGACTTTCCAAAATGTCGTAACAACTCCGCCCCATTGACGCAAATGGGCGGTAGGCGTGTACGGTGGGAG
GTCTATATAAGCAGAGCTGGTTTAGTGAACCGTCAGATCCGCTAGCGCTACCGGACTCAGATCTCGAGCT
CAAGCTTATGGTGGGTCGGAACAGCGCCATCGCCGCCGGTGTATGCGGGGCCCTTTTCATTGGGTACTGC
ATCTACTTCGACCGCAAAAGACGAAGTGACCCCAACTTCAAGAACAGGCTTCGAGAACGAAGAAAGAAAC
AGAAGCTTGCCAAGGAGAGAGCTGGGCTTTCCAAGTTACCTGACCTTAAAGATGCTGAAGCTGTTCAGAA
GTTCTTCCTTGAAGAAATACAGCTTGGTGAAGAGTTACTAGCTCAAGGTGAATATGAGAAGGGCGTAGAC
CATCTGACAAATGCAATTGCTGTGTGTGGACAGCCACAGCAGTTACTGCAGGTCTTACAGCAAACTCTTC
CACCACCAGTGTTCCAGATGCTTCTGACTAAGCTCCCAACAATTAGTCAGAGAATTGTAAGTGCTCAGAG
CTTGGCTGAAGATGATGTGGAAGGGGATCCACCGGTCGCCACCATGGTGAGCAAGGGCGAGGAGGATAAC
ATGGCCATCATCAAGGAGTTCATGCGCTTCAAGGTGCACATGGAGGGCTCCGTGAACGGCCACGAGTTCG
AGATCGAGGGCGAGGGCGAGGGCCGCCCCTACGAGGGCACCCAGACCGCCAAGCTGAAGGTGACCAAGGG
TGGCCCCCTGCCCTTCGCCTGGGACATCCTGTCCCCTCAGTTCATGTACGGCTCCAAGGCCTACGTGAAG
CACCCCGCCGACATCCCCGACTACTTGAAGCTGTCCTTCCCCGAGGGCTTCAAGTGGGAGCGCGTGATGA
ACTTCGAGGACGGCGGCGTGGTGACCGTGACCCAGGACTCCTCCCTGCAGGACGGCGAGTTCATCTACAA
GGTGAAGCTGCGCGGCACCAACTTCCCCTCCGACGGCCCCGTAATGCAGAAGAAGACCATGGGCTGGGAG
GCCTCCTCCGAGCGGATGTACCCCGAGGACGGCGCCCTGAAGGGCGAGATCAAGCAGAGGCTGAAGCTGA
AGGACGGCGGCCACTACGACGCTGAGGTCAAGACCACCTACAAGGCCAAGAAGCCCGTGCAGCTGCCCGG
CGCCTACAACGTCAACATCAAGTTGGACATCACCTCCCACAACGAGGACTACACCATCGTGGAACAGTAC
GAACGCGCCGAGGGCCGCCACTCCACCGGCGGCATGGACGAGCTGTACAAGTAAAGCGGCCGCGACTCTA
GATCATAATCAGCCATACCACATTTGTAGAGGTTTTACTTGCTTTAAAAAACCTCCCACACCTCCCCCTG
AACCTGAAACATAAAATGAATGCAATTGTTGTTGTTAACTTGTTTATTGCAGCTTATAATGGTTACAAAT
AAAGCAATAGCATCACAAATTTCACAAATAAAGCATTTTTTTCACTGCATTCTAGTTGTGGTTTGTCCAA
ACTCATCAATGTATCTTAAGGCGTAAATTGTAAGCGTTAATATTTTGTTAAAATTCGCGTTAAATTTTTG
TTAAATCAGCTCATTTTTTAACCAATAGGCCGAAATCGGCAAAATCCCTTATAAATCAAAAGAATAGACC
GAGATAGGGT
[37 nt withheld, positions 2111-2147]
AAAGAACGTGGACTCCAACGTCAAAGG
[49 nt withheld, positions 2175-2223]
T
[91 nt withheld, positions 2225-2315]
G
[124 nt withheld, positions 2317-2440]
CAGGTGGCACTTTTCGGGGAAATGTGCGCGGAACCCCTATTTGTTTATTTTTCTAAATACATTCAAATAT
GTATCCGCTCATGAGACAATAACCCTGATAAATGCTTCAATAATATTGAAAAAGGAAGAGTCCTGAGGCG
GAAAGAACCAGCTGTGGAATGTGTGTCAGTTAGGGTGTGGAAAGTCCCCAGGCTCCCCAGCAGGCAGAAG
TATGCAAAGCATGCATCTCAATTAGTCAGCAACCAGGTGTGGAAAGTCCCCAGGCTCCCCAGCAGGCAGA
AGTATGCAAAGCATGCATCTCAATTAGTCAGCAACCATAGTCCCGCCCCTAACTCCGCCCATCCCGCCCC
TAACTCCGCCCAGTTCCGCCCATTCTCCGCCCCATGGCTGACTAATTTTTTTTATTTATGCAGAGGCCGA
GGCCGCCTCGGCCTCTGAGCTATTCCAGAAGTAGTGAGGAGGCTTTTTTGGAGGCCTAGGCTTTTGCAAA
GATCGATCAAGAGACAGGATGAGGATCGTTTCGCATGATTGAACAAGATGGATTGCACGCAGGTTCTCCG
GCCGCTTGGGTGGAGAGGCTATTCGGCTATGACTGGGCACAACAGACAATCGGCTGCTCTGATGCCGCCG
TGTTCCGGCTGTCAGCGCAGGGGCGCCCGGTTCTTTTTGTCAAGACCGACCTGTCCGGTGCCCTGAATGA
ACTGCAAGACGAGGCAGCGCGGCTATCGTGGCTGGCCACGACGGGCGTTCCTTGCGCAGCTGTGCTCGAC
GTTGTCACTGAAGCGGGAAGGGACTGGCTGCTATTGGGCGAAGTGCCGGGGCAGGATCTCCTGTCATCTC
ACCTTGCTCCTGCCGAGAAAGTATCCATCATGGCTGATGCAATGCGGCGGCTGCATACGCTTGATCCGGC
TACCTGCCCATTCGACCACCAAGCGAAACATCGCATCGAGCGAGCACGTACTCGGATGGAAGCCGGTCTT
GTCGATCAGGATGATCTGGACGAAGAGCATCAGGGGCTCGCGCCAGCCGAACTGTTCGCCAGGCTCAAGG
CGAGCATGCCCGACGGCGAGGATCTCGTCGTGACCCATGGCGATGCCTGCTTGCCGAATATCATGGTGGA
AAATGGCCGCTTTTCTGGATTCATCGACTGTGGCCGGCTGGGTGTGGCGGACCGCTATCAGGACATAGCG
TTGGCTACCCGTGATATTGCTGAAGAGCTTGGCGGCGAATGGGCTGACCGCTTCCTCGTGCTTTACGGTA
TCGCCGCTCCCGATTCGCAGCGCATCGCCTTCTATCGCCTTCTTGACGAGTTCTTCTGAGCGGGACTCTG
GGGTTCGAAATGACCGACCAAGCGACGCCCAACCTGCCATCACGAGATTTCGATTCCACCGCCGCCTTCT
ATGAAAGGTTGGGCTTCGGAATCGTTTTCCGGGACGCCGGCTGGATGATCCTCCAGCGCGGGGATCTCAT
GCTGGAGTTCTTCGCCCACCCTAGGGGGAGGCTAACTGAAACACGGAAGGAGACAATACCGGAAGGAACC
CGCGCTATGACGGCAATAAAAAGACAGAATAAAACGCACGGTGTTGGGTCGTTTGTTCATAAACGCGGGG
TTCGGTCCCAGGGCTGGCACTCTGTCGATACCCCACCGAGACCCCATTGGGGCCAATACGCCCGCGTTTC
TTCCTTTTCCCCACCCCACCCCCCAAGTTCGGGTGAAGGCCCAGGGCTCGCAGCCAACGTCGGGGCGGCA
GGCCCTGCCATAGCCTCAGGTTACTCATATATACTTTAGATTGATTTAAAACTTCATTTTTAATTTAAAA
GGATCTAGGTGAAGATCCTTTTTGATAATCTCATGACCAAAATCCCTTAACGTGAGTTTTCGTTCCACTG
AGCGTCAGACCCCGTAGAAAAGATCAAAGGATCTTCTTGAGATCCTTTTTTTCTGCGCGTAATCTGCTGC
TTGCAAACAAAAAAACCACCGCTACCAGCGGTGGTTTGTTTGCCGGATCAAGAGCTACCAACTCTTTTTC
CGAAGGTAACTGGCTTCAGCAGAGCGCAGATACCAAATACTGTTCTTCTAGTGTAGCCGTAGTTAGGCCA
CCACTTCAAGAACTCTGTAGCACCGCCTACATACCTCGCTCTGCTAATCCTGTTACCAGTGGCTGCTGCC
AGTGGCGATAAGTCGTGTCTTACCGGGTTGGACTCAAGACGATAGTTACCGGATAAGGCGCAGCGGTCGG
GCTGAACGGGGGGTTCGTGCACACAGCCCAGCTTGGAGCGAACGACCTACACCGAACTGAGATACCTACA
GCGTGAGCTATGAGAAAGCGCCACGCTTCCCGAAGGGAGAAAGGCGGACAGGTATCCGGTAAGCGGCAGG
GTCGGAACAGGAGAGCGCACGAGGGAGCTTCCAGGGGGAAACGCCTGGTATCTTTATAGTCCTGTCGGGT
TTCGCCACCTCTGACTTGAGCGTCGATTTTTGTGATGCTCGTCAGGGGGGCGGAGCCTATGGAAAAACGC
CAGCAACGCGGCCTTTTTACGGTTCCTGGCCTTTTGCTGGCCTTTTGCTCACATGTTCTTTCCTGCGTTA
TCCCCTGATTCTGTGGATAACCGTATTACCGCCATGCATTAGTTATTAATAGTAATCAATTACGGGGTCA
TTAGTTCATAGCCCATATATGGAGTTCCG
Features (pLannotate 1.2.2; 16 found; start..end, strand, type, name):
      1..304     +  enhancer       CMV enhancer: human cytomegalovirus immediate early enhancer
    305..508     +  promoter       CMV promoter: human cytomegalovirus (CMV) immediate early promoter
    531..567     +  misc_feature   MCS (fragment): multiple cloning site
    568..1002    +  CDS            TOMM20: TOM20_HUMAN - Also known as KIAA0016. Experimental evidence at protein level: Swiss-Prot protein existence level 1. Central component of the receptor complex responsible for the recognition and translocation of cytosolically synthesized mitochondrial preproteins. Together with TOM22 functions as the transit peptide receptor at the surface of the mitochondrion outer membrane and facilitates the movement of preproteins into the TOM40 translocation pore (By similarity). Required for the translocation across the mitochondrial outer membrane of cytochrome P450 monooxygenases. From Homo sapiens (Hum
   1024..1731    +  CDS            mCherry: mCherry is a basic (constitutively fluorescent) red fluorescent protein published in 2004, derived from Discosoma sp.. It is reported to be a very rapidly-maturing monomer with low acid sensitivity.
   1751..1834    +  CDS            large T antigen (fragment): large T antigen from SV40 (simian virus 40)
   1857..1978    +  polyA_signal   SV40 poly(A) signal: SV40 polyadenylation signal
   2012..2440    -  rep_origin     f1 ori (sequence partly withheld): f1 bacteriophage origin of replication; arrow indicates direction of (+) strand synthesis
   2467..2571    +  promoter       AmpR promoter: bla
   2573..2930    +  promoter       SV40 promoter: SV40 enhancer and early promoter
   2965..3759    +  CDS            NeoR/KanR: aminoglycoside phosphotransferase from Tn5; aph(3')-II (or nptII); confers resistance to neomycin, kanamycin, and G418 (Geneticin®)
   3780..3932    +  CDS            ble (fragment): BLE_KLEPN - Experimental evidence at protein level: Swiss-Prot protein existence level 1. Binding protein with a strong affinity to the bleomycin family of antibiotics. Binds to CL990; an antimitotic-antibiotic compound. From Klebsiella pneumoniae.
   3991..4038    +  polyA_signal   HSV TK poly(A) signal: herpes simplex virus thymidine kinase polyadenylation signal (Cole and Stacy, 1985)
   4129..4145    -  polyA_signal   bGH poly(A) signal (fragment): bovine growth hormone polyadenylation signal
   4367..4955    +  rep_origin     ori: high-copy-number ColE1/pMB1/pBR322/pUC origin of replication
   5070..5129    +  enhancer       CMV enhancer (fragment): human cytomegalovirus immediate early enhancer
