[The description below was written by a language model from this plasmid's Addgene catalogue record and pLannotate feature annotations shown in this document.]
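Description:
pmCherry N1 TOMM20 is a mammalian expression plasmid built on the Clontech pmCherry-N1 backbone, carrying human TOMM20 fused at its C terminus to the red fluorescent protein mCherry. The sequenced plasmid is about 5.1 kb. It replicates in E. coli from a high-copy ColE1/pUC-type origin and also carries an f1 phage origin. Selection relies on a single Tn5 NeoR/KanR (aminoglycoside phosphotransferase) gene placed behind tandem promoters. A bacterial bla-type promoter drives it for kanamycin resistance in E. coli, and the SV40 enhancer/early promoter drives it for G418 selection of stably transfected mammalian cells, with an HSV TK polyadenylation signal terminating the transcript. Short fragments annotated as ble, bGH poly(A) and SV40 large T antigen are most likely residual backbone sequence or annotation artefacts rather than functional elements.

The expression cassette uses the human cytomegalovirus immediate early enhancer and promoter, followed by a remnant of the multiple cloning site. The TOMM20 coding sequence was inserted between SacI and BamHI sites, both of which remain intact. It is followed after a short linker by the mCherry open reading frame and an SV40 polyadenylation signal. TOMM20 is a central receptor of the translocase of the outer mitochondrial membrane, so the constitutively expressed fusion should decorate the outer membrane of mitochondria with monomeric red fluorescence. The record states the purpose simply as expression of TOMM20-mCherry in cells. This fits use as a mitochondrial marker for fluorescence microscopy, and the associated study concerned kinase localisation to mitochondria and organelle dynamics.
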