Addgene plasmid #157761: pmCherry N1 TOMM20
Purpose: Expression of TOMM20:mcherry in cells
Depositing lab: Marc Tramier. Publication: Aurora kinase A localises to mitochondria to control organelle dynamics and energy production. Bertolin G, Bulteau AL, Alves-Guerra MC, Burel A, Lavault MT, Gavard O, Le Bras S, Gagne JP, Poirier GG, Le Borgne R, Prigent C, Tramier M. eLife. 2018 Aug 2;7. pii: 38111. doi: 10.7554/eLife.38111. PubMed 30070631.
Backbone
  Vector backbone: pmCherry-N1
  Backbone manufacturer: Clontech
  Backbone size w/o insert (bp): 4722
  Vector type: Mammalian Expression
  Selectable markers: Neomycin (select with G418)
Growth in bacteria
  Bacterial resistance: Kanamycin, 50 μg/mL
  Growth temperature: 37°C
  Growth strain: DH5alpha
  Copy number: High Copy
Gene/Insert
  Gene/Insert name: TOMM20
  Species: H. sapiens (human)
  Insert size (bp): 445
  Entrez Gene: TOMM20 (a.k.a. MAS20, MOM19, TOM20)
  Promoter: CMV
  Tag / fusion protein: mCherry (C terminal on backbone)
  Cloning method: Restriction Enzyme; 5′ cloning site SacI (not destroyed); 3′ cloning site BamHI (not destroyed)
  Sequencing primers: 5′ CMV-F; 3′ mCherry-R
Terms and licenses: Academic/Nonprofit Terms; Industry Terms: Not Available to Industry
How to cite: pmCherry N1 TOMM20 was a gift from Marc Tramier (Addgene plasmid # 157761 ; http://n2t.net/addgene:157761 ; RRID:Addgene_157761)
